>Addgene plasmid #116323 | pHAGE-EPHA3-R750L | addgene full sequence | sequence record 250537 | Addgene NGS Result
TGGAAGGGCTAATTCACTCCCAAAGAAGACAAGATATCCTTGATCTGTGGATCTACCACACACAAGGCTA
CTTCCCTGATTAGCAGAACTACACACCAGGGCCAGGGGTCAGATATCCACTGACCTTTGGATGGTGCTAC
AAGCTAGTACCAGTTGAGCCAGATAAGGTAGAAGAGGCCAATAAAGGAGAGAACACCAGCTTGTTACACC
CTGTGAGCCTGCATGGGATGGATGACCCGGAGAGAGAAGTGTTAGAGTGGAGGTTTGACAGCCGCCTAGC
ATTTCATCACGTGGCCCGAGAGCTGCATCCGGAGTACTTCAAGAACTGCTGATATCGAGCTTGCTACAAG
GGACTTTCCGCTGGGGACTTTCCAGGGAGGCGTGGCCTGGGCGGGACTGGGGAGTGGCGAGCCCTCAGAT
CCTGCATATAAGCAGCTGCTTTTTGCCTGTACTGGGTCTCTCTGGTTAGACCAGATCTGAGCCTGGGAGC
TCTCTGGCTAACTAGGGAACCCACTGCTTAAGCCTCAATAAAGCTTGCCTTGAGTGCTTCAAGTAGTGTG
TGCCCGTCTGTTGTGTGACTCTGGTAACTAGAGATCCCTCAGACCCTTTTAGTCAGTGTGGAAAATCTCT
AGCAGTGGCGCCCGAACAGGGACTTGAAAGCGAAAGGGAAACCAGAGGAGCTCTCTCGACGCAGGACTCG
GCTTGCTGAAGCGCGCACGGCAAGAGGCGAGGGGCGGCGACTGGTGAGTACGCCAAAAATTTTGACTAGC
GGAGGCTAGAAGGAGAGAGATGGGTGCGAGAGCGTCAGTATTAAGCGGGGGAGAATTAGATCGCGATGGG
AAAAAATTCGGTTAAGGCCAGGGGGAAAGAAAAAATATAAATTAAAACATATAGTATGGGCAAGCAGGGA
GCTAGAACGATTCGCAGTTAATCCTGGCCTGTTAGAAACATCAGAAGGCTGTAGACAAATACTGGGACAG
CTACAACCATCCCTTCAGACAGGATCAGAAGAACTTAGATCATTATATAATACAGTAGCAACCCTCTATT
GTGTGCATCAAAGGATAGAGATAAAAGACACCAAGGAAGCTTTAGACAAGATAGAGGAAGAGCAAAACAA
AAGTAAGACCACCGCACAGCAAGCGGCCGGCCGCTGATCTTCAGACCTGGAGGAGGAGATATGAGGGACA
ATTGGAGAAGTGAATTATATAAATATAAAGTAGTAAAAATTGAACCATTAGGAGTAGCACCCACCAAGGC
AAAGAGAAGAGTGGTGCAGAGAGAAAAAAGAGCAGTGGGAATAGGAGCTTTGTTCCTTGGGTTCTTGGGA
GCAGCAGGAAGCACTATGGGCGCAGCGTCAATGACGCTGACGGTACAGGCCAGACAATTATTGTCTGGTA
TAGTGCAGCAGCAGAACAATTTGCTGAGGGCTATTGAGGCGCAACAGCATCTGTTGCAACTCACAGTCTG
GGGCATCAAGCAGCTCCAGGCAAGAATCCTGGCTGTGGAAAGATACCTAAAGGATCAACAGCTCCTGGGG
ATTTGGGGTTGCTCTGGAAAACTCATTTGCACCACTGCTGTGCCTTGGAATGCTAGTTGGAGTAATAAAT
CTCTGGAACAGATTTGGAATCACACGACCTGGATGGAGTGGGACAGAGAAATTAACAATTACACAAGCTT
AATACACTCCTTAATTGAAGAATCGCAAAACCAGCAAGAAAAGAATGAACAAGAATTATTGGAATTAGAT
AAATGGGCAAGTTTGTGGAATTGGTTTAACATAACAAATTGGCTGTGGTATATAAAATTATTCATAATGA
TAGTAGGAGGCTTGGTAGGTTTAAGAATAGTTTTTGCTGTACTTTCTATAGTGAATAGAGTTAGGCAGGG
ATATTCACCATTATCGTTTCAGACCCACCTCCCAACCCCGAGGGGACCCGACAGGCCCGAAGGAATAGAA
GAAGAAGGTGGAGAGAGAGACAGAGACAGATCCATTCGATTAGTGAACGGATCTCGACGGTATCGCCGAA
TTCACAAATGGCAGTATTCATCCACAATTTTAAAAGAAAAGGGGGGATTGGGGGGTACAGTGCAGGGGAA
AGAATAGTAGACATAATAGCAACAGACATACAAACTAAAGAATTACAAAAACAAATTACAAAAATTCAAA
ATTTTCGGGTTTATTACAGGGACAGCAGAGATCCAGTTTGGACTAGTCGTGAGGCTCCGGTGCCCGTCAG
TGGGCAGAGCGCACATCGCCCACAGTCCCCGAGAAGTTGGGGGGAGGGGTCGGCAATTGAACCGGTGCCT
AGAGAAGGTGGCGCGGGGTAAACTGGGAAAGTGATGTCGTGTACTGGCTCCGCCTTTTTCCCGAGGGTGG
GGGAGAACCGTATATAAGTGCAGTAGTCGCCGTGAACGTTCTTTTTCGCAACGGGTTTGCCGCCAGAACA
CAGGTAAGTGCCGTGTGTGGTTCCCGCGGGCCTGGCCTCTTTACGGGTTATGGCCCTTGCGTGCCTTGAA
TTACTTCCACCTGGCTGCAGTACGTGATTCTTGATCCCGAGCTTCGGGTTGGAAGTGGGTGGGAGAGTTC
GAGGCCTTGCGCTTAAGGAGCCCCTTCGCCTCGTGCTTGAGTTGAGGCCTGGCCTGGGCGCTGGGGCCGC
CGCGTGCGAATCTGGTGGCACCTTCGCGCCTGTCTCGCTGCTTTCGATAAGTCTCTAGCCATTTAAAATT
TTTGATGACCTGCTGCGACGCTTTTTTTCTGGCAAGATAGTCTTGTAAATGCGGGCCAAGATCTGCACAC
TGGTATTTCGGTTTTTGGGGCCGCGGGCGGCGACGGGGCCCGTGCGTCCCAGCGCACATGTTCGGCGAGG
CGGGGCCTGCGAGCGCGGCCACCGAGAATCGGACGGGGGTAGTCTCAAGCTGGCCGGCCTGCTCTGGTGC
CTGGCCTCGCGCCGCCGTGTATCGCCCCGCCCTGGGCGGCAAGGCTGGCCCGGTCGGCACCAGTTGCGTG
AGCGGAAAGATGGCCGCTTCCCGGCCCTGCTGCAGGGAGCTCAAAATGGAGGACGCGGCGCTCGGGAGAG
CGGGCGGGTGAGTCACCCACACAAAGGAAAAGGGCCTTTCCGTCCTCAGCCGTCGCTTCATGTGACTCCA
CGGAGTACCGGGCGCCGTCCAGGCACCTCGATTAGTTCTCGAGCTTTTGGAGTACGTCGTCTTTAGGTTG
GGGGGAGGGGTTTTATGCGATGGAGTTTCCCCACACTGAGTGGGTGGAGACTGAAGTTAGGCCAGCTTGG
CACTTGATGTAATTCTCCTTGGAATTTGCCCTTTTTGAGTTTGGATCTTGGTTCATTCTCAAGCCTCAGA
CAGTGGTTCAAAGTTTTTTTCTTCCATTTCAGGTGTCGTGAAGCGGCCCTGCAGATATCAACAAGTTTGT
ACAAAAAAGCAGGCACCATGGATTGTCAGCTCTCCATCCTCCTCCTTCTCAGCTGCTCTGTTCTCGACAG
CTTCGGGGAACTGATTCCGCAGCCTTCCAATGAAGTCAATCTACTGGATTCAAAAACAATTCAAGGGGAG
CTGGGCTGGATCTCTTATCCATCACATGGGTGGGAAGAGATCAGTGGTGTGGATGAACATTACACACCCA
TCAGGACTTACCAGGTGTGCAATGTCATGGACCACAGTCAAAACAATTGGCTGAGAACAAACTGGGTCCC
CAGGAACTCAGCTCAGAAGATTTATGTGGAGCTCAAGTTCACTCTACGAGACTGCAATAGCATTCCATTG
GTTTTAGGAACTTGCAAGGAGACATTCAACCTGTACTACATGGAGTCTGATGATGATCATGGGGTGAAAT
TTCGAGAGCATCAGTTTACAAAGATTGACACCATTGCAGCTGATGAAAGTTTCACTCAAATGGATCTTGG
GGACCGTATTCTGAAGCTCAACACTGAGATTAGAGAAGTAGGTCCTGTCAACAAGAAGGGATTTTATTTG
GCATTTCAAGATGTTGGTGCTTGTGTTGCCTTGGTGTCTGTGAGAGTATACTTCAAAAAGTGCCCATTTA
CAGTGAAGAATCTGGCTATGTTTCCAGACACGGTACCCATGGACTCCCAGTCCCTGGTGGAGGTTAGAGG
GTCTTGTGTCAACAATTCTAAGGAGGAAGATCCTCCAAGGATGTACTGCAGTACAGAAGGCGAATGGCTT
GTACCCATTGGCAAGTGTTCCTGCAATGCTGGCTATGAAGAAAGAGGTTTTATGTGCCAAGCTTGTCGAC
CAGGTTTCTACAAGGCATTGGATGGTAATATGAAGTGTGCTAAGTGCCCGCCTCACAGTTCTACTCAGGA
AGATGGTTCAATGAACTGCAGGTGTGAGAATAATTACTTCCGGGCAGACAAAGACCCTCCATCCATGGCT
TGTACCCGACCTCCATCTTCACCAAGAAATGTTATCTCTAATATAAACGAGACCTCAGTTATCCTGGACT
GGAGTTGGCCCCTGGACACAGGAGGCCGGAAAGATGTTACCTTCAACATCATATGTAAAAAATGTGGGTG
GAATATAAAACAGTGTGAGCCATGCAGCCCAAATGTCCGCTTCCTCCCTCGACAGTTTGGACTCACCAAC
ACCACGGTGACAGTGACAGACCTTCTGGCACATACTAACTACACCTTTGAGATTGATGCCGTTAATGGGG
TGTCAGAGCTGAGCTCCCCACCAAGACAGTTTGCTGCGGTCAGCATCACAACTAATCAGGCTGCTCCATC
ACCTGTCCTGACGATTAAGAAAGATCGGACCTCCAGAAATAGCATCTCTTTGTCCTGGCAAGAACCTGAA
CATCCTAATGGGATCATATTGGACTACGAGGTCAAATACTATGAAAAGCAGGAACAAGAAACAAGTTATA
CCATTCTGAGGGCAAGAGGCACAAATGTTACCATCAGTAGCCTCAAGCCTGACACTATATACGTATTCCA
AATCCGAGCCCGAACAGCCGCTGGATATGGGACGAACAGCCGCAAGTTTGAGTTTGAAACTAGTCCAGAC
TCTTTCTCCATCTCTGGTGAAAGTAGCCAAGTGGTCATGATCGCCATTTCAGCGGCAGTAGCAATTATTC
TCCTCACTGTTGTCATCTATGTTTTGATTGGGAGGTTCTGTGGCTATAAGTCAAAACATGGGGCAGATGA
AAAAAGACTTCATTTTGGCAATGGGCATTTAAAACTTCCAGGTCTCAGGACTTATGTTGACCCACATACA
TATGAAGACCCTACCCAAGCTGTTCATGAGTTTGCCAAGGAATTGGATGCCACCAACATATCCATTGATA
AAGTTGTTGGAGCAGGTGAATTTGGAGAGGTGTGCAGTGGTCGCTTAAAACTTCCTTCAAAAAAAGAGAT
TTCAGTGGCCATTAAGACCCTGAAAGTTGGCTACACAGAAAAGCAGAGGAGAGACTTCCTGGGAGAAGCA
AGCATTATGGGACAGTTTGACCACCCCAATATCATTCGACTGGAAGGAGTTGTTACCAAAAGTAAGCCAG
TTATGATTGTCACAGAATACATGGAGAATGGTTCCTTGGATAGTTTCCTACGTAAACACGATGCCCAGTT
TACTGTCATTCAGCTAGTGGGGATGCTTCGAGGGATAGCATCTGGCATGAAGTACCTGTCAGACATGGGC
TATGTTCACCGAGACCTCGCTGCTCTGAACATCTTGATCAACAGTAACTTGGTGTGTAAGGTTTCTGATT
TCGGACTTTCGCGTGTCCTGGAGGATGACCCAGAAGCTGCTTATACAACAAGAGGAGGGAAGATCCCAAT
CAGGTGGACATCACCAGAAGCTATAGCCTACCGCAAGTTCACGTCAGCCAGCGATGTATGGAGTTATGGG
ATTGTTCTCTGGGAGGTGATGTCTTATGGAGAGAGACCATACTGGGAGATGTCCAATCAGGATGTAATTA
AAGCTGTAGATGAGGGCTATCGACTGCCACCCCCCATGGACTGCCCAGCTGCCTTGTATCAGCTGATGCT
GGACTGCTGGCAGAAAGACAGGAACAACAGACCCAAGTTTGAGCAGATTGTTAGTATTCTGGACAAGCTT
ATCCGGAATCCCGGCAGCCTGAAGATCATCACCAGTGCAGCCGCAAGGCCATCAAACCTTCTTCTGGACC
AAAGCAATGTGGATATCACTACCTTCCGCACAACAGGTGACTGGCTTAATGGTGTCTGGACAGCACACTG
CAAGGAAATCTTCACGGGTGTGGAGTACAGTTCTTGTGACACAATAGCCAAGATTTCCACAGATGACATG
AAAAAGGTTGGTGTCACCGTGGTTGGGCCACAGAAGAAGATCATCAGTAGCATTAAAGCTCTAGAAACGC
AATCAAAGAATGGCCCAGTTCCCGTGTAGAACCCAGCTTTCTTGTACAAAGTGGTTGATATCCAGCACAG
TGGCGGCCGCTCGAGTCTAGAGGGCCCGCGGTTCGAAGGTAAGCCTATCCCTAACCCTCTCCTCGGTCTC
GATTCTACGCGTACCGGTTAGTAATGAGATCCCTCCCCCCCCCCTAACGTTACTGGCCGAAGCCGCTTGG
AATAAGGCCGGTGTGCGTTTGTCTATATGTTATTTTCCACCATATTGCCGTCTTTTGGCAATGTGAGGGC
CCGGAAACCTGGCCCTGTCTTCTTGACGAGCATTCCTAGGGGTCTTTCCCCTCTCGCCAAAGGAATGCAA
GGTCTGTTGAATGTCGTGAAGGAAGCAGTTCCTCTGGAAGCTTCTTGAAGACAAACAACGTCTGTAGCGA
CCCTTTGCAGGCAGCGGAACCCCCCACCTGGCGACAGGTGCCTCTGCGGCCAAAAGCCACGTGTATAAGA
TACACCTGCAAAGGCGGCACAACCCCAGTGCCACGTTGTGAGTTGGATAGTTGTGGAAAGAGTCAAATGG
CTCTCCTCAAGCGTATTCAACAAGGGGCTGAAGGATGCCCAGAAGGTACCCCATTGTATGGGATCTGATC
TGGGGCCTCGGTGCACATGCTTTACATGTGTTTAGTCGAGGTTAAAAAAACGTCTAGGCCCCCCGAACCA
CGGGGACGTGGTTTTCCTTTGAAAAACACGATGATAATATGGCCACACATATGGTGAGCAAGGGCGAGGA
GCTGTTCACCGGGGTGGTGCCCATCCTGGTCGAGCTGGACGGCGACGTAAACGGCCACAAGTTCAGCGTG
TCCGGCGAGGGCGAGGGCGATGCCACCTACGGCAAGCTGACCCTGAAGTTCATCTGCACCACCGGCAAGC
TGCCCGTGCCCTGGCCCACCCTCGTGACCACCCTGACCTACGGCGTGCAGTGCTTCAGCCGCTACCCCGA
CCACATGAAGCAGCACGACTTCTTCAAGTCCGCCATGCCCGAAGGCTACGTCCAGGAGCGCACCATCTTC
TTCAAGGACGACGGCAACTACAAGACCCGCGCCGAGGTGAAGTTCGAGGGCGACACCCTGGTGAACCGCA
TCGAGCTGAAGGGCATCGACTTCAAGGAGGACGGCAACATCCTGGGGCACAAGCTGGAGTACAACTACAA
CAGCCACAACGTCTATATCATGGCCGACAAGCAGAAGAACGGCATCAAGGTGAACTTCAAGATCCGCCAC
AACATCGAGGACGGCAGCGTGCAGCTCGCCGACCACTACCAGCAGAACACCCCCATCGGCGACGGCCCCG
TGCTGCTGCCCGACAACCACTACCTGAGCACCCAGTCCGCCCTGAGCAAAGACCCCAACGAGAAGCGCGA
TCACATGGTCCTGCTGGAGTTCGTGACCGCCGCCGGGATCACTCTCGGCATGGACGAGCTGTACAAGTAA
ATCGATAGATCCTAATCAACCTCTGGATTACAAAATTTGTGAAAGATTGACTGGTATTCTTAACTATGTT
GCTCCTTTTACGCTATGTGGATACGCTGCTTTAATGCCTTTGTATCATGCTATTGCTTCCCGTATGGCTT
TCATTTTCTCCTCCTTGTATAAATCCTGGTTGCTGTCTCTTTATGAGGAGTTGTGGCCCGTTGTCAGGCA
ACGTGGCGTGGTGTGCACTGTGTTTGCTGACGCAACCCCCACTGGTTGGGGCATTGCCACCACCTGTCAG
CTCCTTTCCGGGACTTTCGCTTTCCCCCTCCCTATTGCCACGGCGGAACTCATCGCCGCCTGCCTTGCCC
GCTGCTGGACAGGGGCTCGGCTGTTGGGCACTGACAATTCCGTGGTGTTGTCGGGGAAATCATCGTCCTT
TCCTTGGCTGCTCGCCTGTGTTGCCACCTGGATTCTGCGCGGGACGTCCTTCTGCTACGTCCCTTCGGCC
CTCAATCCAGCGGACCTTCCTTCCCGCGGCCTGCTGCCGGCTCTGCGGCCTCTTCCGCGTCTTCGCCTTC
GCCCTCAGACGAGTCGGATCTCCCTTTGGGCCGCCTCCCCGCCTGAGATCCTTTAAGACCAATGACTTAC
AAGGCAGCTGTAGATCTTAGCCACTTTTTAAAAGAAAAGGGGGGACTGGAAGGGCTAATTCACTCCCAAC
GAAGACAAGATCTGCTTTTTGCTTGTACTGGGTCTCTCTGGTTAGACCAGATCTGAGCCTGGGAGCTCTC
TGGCTAACTAGGGAACCCACTGCTTAAGCCTCAATAAAGCTTGCCTTGAGTGCTTCAAGTAGTGTGTGCC
CGTCTGTTGTGTGACTCTGGTAACTAGAGATCCCTCAGACCCTTTTAGTCAGTGTGGAAAATCTCTAGCA
GTAGTAGTTCATGTCATCTTATTATTCAGTATTTATAACTTGCAAAGAAATGAATATCAGAGAGTGAGAG
GCCCGGGTTAATTAAGGAAAGGGCTAGATCATTCTTGAAGACGAAAGGGCCTCGTGATACGCCTATTTTT
ATAGGTTAATGTCATGATAATAATGGTTTCTTAGACGTCAGGTGGCACTTTTCGGGGAAATGTGCGCGGA
ACCCCTATTTGTTTATTTTTCTAAATACATTCAAATATGTATCCGCTCATGAGACAATAACCCTGATAAA
TGCTTCAATAATATTGAAAAAGGAAGAGTATGAGTATTCAACATTTCCGTGTCGCCCTTATTCCCTTTTT
TGCGGCATTTTGCCTTCCTGTTTTTGCTCACCCAGAAACGCTGGTGAAAGTAAAAGATGCTGAAGATCAG
TTGGGTGCACGAGTGGGTTACATCGAACTGGATCTCAACAGCGGTAAGATCCTTGAGAGTTTTCGCCCCG
AAGAACGTTTTCCAATGATGAGCACTTTTAAAGTTCTGCTATGTGGCGCGGTATTATCCCGTGTTGACGC
CGGGCAAGAGCAACTCGGTCGCCGCATACACTATTCTCAGAATGACTTGGTTGAGTACTCACCAGTCACA
GAAAAGCATCTTACGGATGGCATGACAGTAAGAGAATTATGCAGTGCTGCCATAACCATGAGTGATAACA
CTGCGGCCAACTTACTTCTGACAACGATCGGAGGACCGAAGGAGCTAACCGCTTTTTTGCACAACATGGG
GGATCATGTAACTCGCCTTGATCGTTGGGAACCGGAGCTGAATGAAGCCATACCAAACGACGAGCGTGAC
ACCACGATGCCTGTAGCAATGGCAACAACGTTGCGCAAACTATTAACTGGCGAACTACTTACTCTAGCTT
CCCGGCAACAATTAATAGACTGGATGGAGGCGGATAAAGTTGCAGGACCACTTCTGCGCTCGGCCCTTCC
GGCTGGCTGGTTTATTGCTGATAAATCTGGAGCCGGTGAGCGTGGGTCTCGCGGTATCATTGCAGCACTG
GGGCCAGATGGTAAGCCCTCCCGTATCGTAGTTATCTACACGACGGGGAGTCAGGCAACTATGGATGAAC
GAAATAGACAGATCGCTGAGATAGGTGCCTCACTGATTAAGCATTGGTAACTGTCAGACCAAGTTTACTC
ATATATACTTTAGATTGATTTAAAACTTCATTTTTAATTTAAAAGGATCTAGGTGAAGATCCTTTTTGAT
AATCTCATGACCAAAATCCCTTAACGTGAGTTTTCGTTCCACTGAGCGTCAGACCCCGTAGAAAAGATCA
AAGGATCTTCTTGAGATCCTTTTTTTCTGCGCGTAATCTGCTGCTTGCAAACAAAAAAACCACCGCTACC
AGCGGTGGTTTGTTTGCCGGATCAAGAGCTACCAACTCTTTTTCCGAAGGTAACTGGCTTCAGCAGAGCG
CAGATACCAAATACTGTTCTTCTAGTGTAGCCGTAGTTAGGCCACCACTTCAAGAACTCTGTAGCACCGC
CTACATACCTCGCTCTGCTAATCCTGTTACCAGTGGCTGCTGCCAGTGGCGATAAGTCGTGTCTTACCGG
GTTGGACTCAAGACGATAGTTACCGGATAAGGCGCAGCGGTCGGGCTGAACGGGGGGTTCGTGCACACAG
CCCAGCTTGGAGCGAACGACCTACACCGAACTGAGATACCTACAGCGTGAGCTATGAGAAAGCGCCACGC
TTCCCGAAGGGAGAAAGGCGGACAGGTATCCGGTAAGCGGCAGGGTCGGAACAGGAGAGCGCACGAGGGA
GCTTCCAGGGGGAAACGCCTGGTATCTTTATAGTCCTGTCGGGTTTCGCCACCTCTGACTTGAGCGTCGA
TTTTTGTGATGCTCGTCAGGGGGGCGGAGCCTATGGAAAAACGCCAGCAACGCGGCCTTTTTACGGTTCC
TGGCCTTTTGCTGGCCTTTTGCTCACATGTTCTTTCCTGCGTTATCCCCTGATTCTGTGGATAACCGTAT
TACCGCCTTTGAGTGAGCTGATACCGCTCGCCGCAGCCGAACGACCGAGCGCAGCGAGTCAGTGAGCGAG
GAAGCGGAAGAGCGCCCAATACGCAAACCGCCTCTCCCCGCGCGTTGGCCGATTCATTAATGCAGCAAGC
TCATGGCTGACTAATTTTTTTTATTTATGCAGAGGCCGAGGCCGCCTCGGCCTCTGAGCTATTCCAGAAG
TAGTGAGGAGGCTTTTTTGGAGGCCTAGGCTTTTGCAAAAAGCTCCCCGTGGCACGACAGGTTTCCCGAC
TGGAAAGCGGGCAGTGAGCGCAACGCAATTAATGTGAGTTAGCTCACTCATTAGGCACCCCAGGCTTTAC
ACTTTATGCTTCCGGCTCGTATGTTGTGTGGAATTGTGAGCGGATAACAATTTCACACAGGAAACAGCTA
TGACATGATTACGAATTTCACAAATAAAGCATTTTTTTCACTGCATTCTAGTTGTGGTTTGTCCAAACTC
ATCAATGTATCTTATCATGTCTGGATCAACTGGATAACTCAAGCTAACCAAAATCATCCCAAACTTCCCA
CCCCATACCCTATTACCACTGCCAATTACCTGTGGTTTCATTTACTCTAAACCTGTGATTCCTCTGAATT
ATTTTCATTTTAAAGAAATTGTATTTGTTAAATATGTACTACAAACTTAGTAGT
Features (pLannotate 1.2.2; 27 found; start..end, strand, type, name):
    377..634     +  LTR            5' LTR (truncated): truncated 5' long terminal repeat (LTR) from HIV-1
    681..806     +  misc_feature   HIV-1 Ψ: packaging signal of human immunodeficiency virus type 1
    790..1128    +  CDS            HIV-1 gag (fragment): gag protein from human immunodeficiency virus 1; gag
   1303..1536    +  misc_feature   RRE: The Rev response element (RRE) of HIV-1 allows for Rev-dependent mRNA export from the nucleus to the cytoplasm.
   1913..2013    +  CDS            Rev (fragment): human immunodeficiency virus 1 (HIV-1) Rev protein; rev; enhances nuclear export of unspliced and incompletely spliced viral mRNAs
   2058..2175    +  misc_feature   cPPT/CTS: central polypurine tract and central termination sequence of HIV-1
   2223..3401    +  promoter       EF-1α promoter: strong constitutive promoter for human elongation factor EF-1α
   3422..3442    +  protein_bind   attB1: mutant version of attB; core recombination site for the Gateway® BP reaction BP Clonase™
   3448..6396    +  CDS            EPHA3: EPHA3_HUMAN - Also known as ETK, ETK1, HEK, TYRO4. Experimental evidence at protein level: Swiss-Prot protein existence level 1. Receptor tyrosine kinase which binds promiscuously membrane- bound ephrin family ligands residing on adjacent cells, leading to contact-dependent bidirectional signaling into neighboring cells. The signaling pathway downstream of the receptor is referred to as forward signaling while the signaling pathway downstream of the ephrin ligand is referred to as reverse signaling. Highly promiscuous for ephrin-A ligands it binds preferentially EFNA5. Upon activation by EFNA5
   6401..6425    -  protein_bind   attB2: mutant version of attB; recombination site for the Gateway® BP reaction BP Clonase™
   6478..6519    +  CDS            V5 tag: epitope tag from simian virus 5
   6645..7107    +  misc_feature   IRES: internal ribosome entry site (IRES) of the encephalomyocarditis virus (EMCV)
   7121..7840    +  CDS            EGFP: the original enhanced GFP (Yang et al., 1996) mammalian codon-optimized
   7854..8442    +  misc_feature   WPRE: woodchuck hepatitis virus posttranscriptional regulatory element
   8450..8515    +  CDS            nef (fragment): NEF_HV1Z2 - Experimental evidence at protein level: Swiss-Prot protein existence level 1. Extracellular Nef protein targets CD4(+) T-lymphocytes for apoptosis by interacting with CXCR4 surface receptors. From Human immunodeficiency virus type 1 group M subtype D (isolate Z2/CDC-Z34) (HIV-1).
   8517..8750    +  LTR            3' LTR (ΔU3): self-inactivating 3' long terminal repeat (LTR) from HIV-1
   8955..9059    +  promoter       AmpR promoter: bla
   9060..9920    +  CDS            AmpR: β-lactamase; bla; confers resistance to ampicillin, carbenicillin, and related antibiotics
  10091..10679   +  rep_origin     ori: high-copy-number ColE1/pMB1/pBR322/pUC origin of replication
  10862..10916   +  CDS            lacI (fragment): lac repressor; lacI; The lac repressor binds to the lac operator to inhibit transcription in E. coli. This inhibition can be relieved by adding lactose or isopropyl-β-D-thiogalactopyranoside (IPTG).
  10922..11015   +  rep_origin     SV40 ori (fragment): SV40 origin of replication
  11040..11077   +  CDS            lacI (fragment): lac repressor; lacI; The lac repressor binds to the lac operator to inhibit transcription in E. coli. This inhibition can be relieved by adding lactose or isopropyl-β-D-thiogalactopyranoside (IPTG).
  11090..11111   +  protein_bind   CAP binding site: CAP binding activates transcription in the presence of cAMP. E. coli catabolite activator protein
  11126..11156   +  promoter       lac promoter: promoter for the E. coli lac operon
  11160..11182   +  protein_bind   lac operator (fragment): The lac repressor binds to the lac operator to inhibit transcription in E. coli. This inhibition can be relieved by adding lactose or isopropyl-β-D-thiogalactopyranoside (IPTG). lac repressor encoded by lacI
  11214..11297   +  polyA_signal   SV40 poly(A) signal (fragment): SV40 polyadenylation signal
  11464..329     +  CDS            nef (fragment) (across the origin): NEF_HV1BR - Experimental evidence at protein level: Swiss-Prot protein existence level 1. Extracellular Nef protein targets CD4(+) T-lymphocytes for apoptosis by interacting with CXCR4 surface receptors (PubMed:14990729). From Human immunodeficiency virus type 1 group M subtype B (isolate BRU/LAI) (HIV-1).
