[The description below was written by a language model from this plasmid's Addgene catalogue record, the feature table of its GenBank file and pLannotate feature annotations shown in this document.]
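Description:
pHAGE-EPHA3-R750L is an HIV-1-derived lentiviral expression plasmid of about 11.5 kb, built on the pHAGE backbone, that carries the human receptor tyrosine kinase EPHA3 with an R750L substitution. In bacteria it is maintained through a high-copy ColE1/pUC-type origin and selected with ampicillin via the β-lactamase gene. The remaining backbone contains leftover lac regulatory elements and SV40 origin and poly(A) fragments. The viral portion has the layout of a self-inactivating transfer vector: a truncated 5' LTR, the Ψ packaging signal with a partial gag sequence, the Rev response element for Rev-dependent export of the genomic RNA, the cPPT/CTS, and a U3-deleted 3' LTR. Packaging functions are not encoded and must be supplied in trans.

Between the LTRs, the human EF-1α promoter drives a bicistronic transcript. The EPHA3 open reading frame was introduced by Gateway recombination and is flanked by attB1 and attB2 sites. A V5 epitope tag lies just downstream of attB2, but the record does not state whether the insert reads through into it as a C-terminal fusion. An EMCV IRES then permits translation of EGFP from the same mRNA, so transduced cells can be identified by fluorescence, and a WPRE enhances transcript expression. No mammalian drug-selection marker is annotated.

The stated purpose is lentiviral expression of the R750L variant, and the associated publication concerns systematic functional annotation of somatic mutations in cancer. The separate GenBank record held for this plasmid covers only about 2.95 kb, has no annotated features, and is similar in length to the EPHA3 coding region, so the description of the vector rests on the full-sequence annotation.
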