Addgene plasmid #116323: pHAGE-EPHA3-R750L
Purpose: Lentiviral expression of EPHA3 R750L
Depositing lab: Gordon Mills & Kenneth Scott. Depositing organization: Baylor College of Medicine. Publication: Systematic Functional Annotation of Somatic Mutations in Cancer. Ng PK, Li J, Jeong KJ, Shao S, Chen H, Tsang YH, Sengupta S, Wang Z, Bhavana VH, Tran R, Soewito S, Minussi DC, Moreno D, Kong K, Dogruluk T, Lu H, Gao J, Tokheim C, Zhou DC, Johnson AM, Zeng J, Ip CKM, Ju Z, Wester M, Yu S, Li Y, Vellano CP, Schultz N, Karchin R, Ding L, Lu Y, Cheung LWT, Chen K, Shaw KR, Meric-Bernstam F, Scott KL, Yi S, Sahni N, Liang H, Mills GB. Cancer Cell. 2018 Mar 12;33(3):450-462.e10. doi: 10.1016/j.ccell.2018.01.021. PubMed 29533785.
Backbone
  Vector backbone: pHAGE
  Vector type: Lentiviral
Growth in bacteria
  Bacterial resistance: Ampicillin, 100 μg/mL
  Growth temperature: 37°C
  Growth strain: Stbl3
  Copy number: High Copy
Gene/Insert
  Gene/Insert name: EPHA3
  Species: H. sapiens (human)
  Mutation: R750L
  Entrez Gene: EPHA3 (a.k.a. EK4, ETK, ETK1, HEK, HEK4, TYRO4)
  Cloning method: Gateway Cloning
Terms and licenses: Academic/Nonprofit Terms; Industry Terms: Not Available to Industry
How to cite: pHAGE-EPHA3-R750L was a gift from Gordon Mills & Kenneth Scott (Addgene plasmid # 116323 ; http://n2t.net/addgene:116323 ; RRID:Addgene_116323)
