LOCUS       Exported 2952 bp ds-DNA linear SYN 02-JUN-2021
DEFINITION  Lentiviral expression of EPHA3 R750L.
ACCESSION   .
VERSION     .
KEYWORDS    pHAGE-EPHA3-R750L
SOURCE      synthetic DNA construct
  ORGANISM  synthetic DNA construct
REFERENCE   1 (bases 1 to 2952)
  AUTHORS   Ng PK, Li J, Jeong KJ, Shao S, Chen H, Tsang YH, Sengupta S, Wang Z,
            Bhavana VH, Tran R, Soewito S, Minussi DC, Moreno D, Kong K,
            Dogruluk T, Lu H, Gao J, Tokheim C, Zhou DC, Johnson AM, Zeng J, Ip
            CKM, Ju Z, Wester M, Yu S, Li Y, Vellano CP, Schultz N, Karchin R,
            Ding L, Lu Y, Cheung LWT, Chen K, Shaw KR, Meric-Bernstam F, Scott
            KL, Yi S, Sahni N, Liang H, Mills GB
  TITLE     Systematic Functional Annotation of Somatic Mutations in Cancer.
  JOURNAL   Cancer Cell. 2018 Mar 12;33(3):450-462.e10. doi:
            10.1016/j.ccell.2018.01.021.
  PUBMED    29533785
REFERENCE   2 (bases 1 to 2952)
  AUTHORS   .
  TITLE     Direct Submission
  JOURNAL   Exported Jun 2, 2021 from SnapGene Server 1.1.58
            http://www.snapgene.com
FEATURES             Location/Qualifiers
     source          1..2952
                     /organism="synthetic DNA construct"
                     /mol_type="other DNA"
ORIGIN
        1 atggattgtc agctctccat cctcctcctt ctcagctgct ctgttctcga cagcttcggg
       61 gaactgattc cgcagccttc caatgaagtc aatctactgg attcaaaaac aattcaaggg
      121 gagctgggct ggatctctta tccatcacat gggtgggaag agatcagtgg tgtggatgaa
      181 cattacacac ccatcaggac ttaccaggtg tgcaatgtca tggaccacag tcaaaacaat
      241 tggctgagaa caaactgggt ccccaggaac tcagctcaga agatttatgt ggagctcaag
      301 ttcactctac gagactgcaa tagcattcca ttggttttag gaacttgcaa ggagacattc
      361 aacctgtact acatggagtc tgatgatgat catggggtga aatttcgaga gcatcagttt
      421 acaaagattg acaccattgc agctgatgaa agtttcactc aaatggatct tggggaccgt
      481 attctgaagc tcaacactga gattagagaa gtaggtcctg tcaacaagaa gggattttat
      541 ttggcatttc aagatgttgg tgcttgtgtt gccttggtgt ctgtgagagt atacttcaaa
      601 aagtgcccat ttacagtgaa gaatctggct atgtttccag acacggtacc catggactcc
      661 cagtccctgg tggaggttag agggtcttgt gtcaacaatt ctaaggagga agatcctcca
      721 aggatgtact gcagtacaga aggcgaatgg cttgtaccca ttggcaagtg ttcctgcaat
      781 gctggctatg aagaaagagg ttttatgtgc caagcttgtc gaccaggttt ctacaaggca
      841 ttggatggta atatgaagtg tgctaagtgc ccgcctcaca gttctactca ggaagatggt
      901 tcaatgaact gcaggtgtga gaataattac ttccgggcag acaaagaccc tccatccatg
      961 gcttgtaccc gacctccatc ttcaccaaga aatgttatct ctaatataaa cgagacctca
     1021 gttatcctgg actggagttg gcccctggac acaggaggcc ggaaagatgt taccttcaac
     1081 atcatatgta aaaaatgtgg gtggaatata aaacagtgtg agccatgcag cccaaatgtc
     1141 cgcttcctcc ctcgacagtt tggactcacc aacaccacgg tgacagtgac agaccttctg
     1201 gcacatacta actacacctt tgagattgat gccgttaatg gggtgtcaga gctgagctcc
     1261 ccaccaagac agtttgctgc ggtcagcatc acaactaatc aggctgctcc atcacctgtc
     1321 ctgacgatta agaaagatcg gacctccaga aatagcatct ctttgtcctg gcaagaacct
     1381 gaacatccta atgggatcat attggactac gaggtcaaat actatgaaaa gcaggaacaa
     1441 gaaacaagtt ataccattct gagggcaaga ggcacaaatg ttaccatcag tagcctcaag
     1501 cctgacacta tatacgtatt ccaaatccga gcccgaacag ccgctggata tgggacgaac
     1561 agccgcaagt ttgagtttga aactagtcca gactctttct ccatctctgg tgaaagtagc
     1621 caagtggtca tgatcgccat ttcagcggca gtagcaatta ttctcctcac tgttgtcatc
     1681 tatgttttga ttgggaggtt ctgtggctat aagtcaaaac atggggcaga tgaaaaaaga
     1741 cttcattttg gcaatgggca tttaaaactt ccaggtctca ggacttatgt tgacccacat
     1801 acatatgaag accctaccca agctgttcat gagtttgcca aggaattgga tgccaccaac
     1861 atatccattg ataaagttgt tggagcaggt gaatttggag aggtgtgcag tggtcgctta
     1921 aaacttcctt caaaaaaaga gatttcagtg gccattaaga ccctgaaagt tggctacaca
     1981 gaaaagcaga ggagagactt cctgggagaa gcaagcatta tgggacagtt tgaccacccc
     2041 aatatcattc gactggaagg agttgttacc aaaagtaagc cagttatgat tgtcacagaa
     2101 tacatggaga atggttcctt ggatagtttc ctacgtaaac acgatgccca gtttactgtc
     2161 attcagctag tggggatgct tcgagggata gcatctggca tgaagtacct gtcagacatg
     2221 ggctatgttc accgagacct cgctgctctg aacatcttga tcaacagtaa cttggtgtgt
     2281 aaggtttctg atttcggact ttcgcgtgtc ctggaggatg acccagaagc tgcttataca
     2341 acaagaggag ggaagatccc aatcaggtgg acatcaccag aagctatagc ctaccgcaag
     2401 ttcacgtcag ccagcgatgt atggagttat gggattgttc tctgggaggt gatgtcttat
     2461 ggagagagac catactggga gatgtccaat caggatgtaa ttaaagctgt agatgagggc
     2521 tatcgactgc caccccccat ggactgccca gctgccttgt atcagctgat gctggactgc
     2581 tggcagaaag acaggaacaa cagacccaag tttgagcaga ttgttagtat tctggacaag
     2641 cttatccgga atcccggcag cctgaagatc atcaccagtg cagccgcaag gccatcaaac
     2701 cttcttctgg accaaagcaa tgtggatatc actaccttcc gcacaacagg tgactggctt
     2761 aatggtgtct ggacagcaca ctgcaaggaa atcttcacgg gtgtggagta cagttcttgt
     2821 gacacaatag ccaagatttc cacagatgac atgaaaaagg ttggtgtcac cgtggttggg
     2881 ccacagaaga agatcatcag tagcattaaa gctctagaaa cgcaatcaaa gaatggccca
     2941 gttcccgtgt aa
//
